>Addgene plasmid #71569 | pJK358 | depositor full sequence | sequence record 130932 | pJK358 sequence 5208 bps
TGGCGAATGGG
[124 nt withheld, positions 12-135]
C
[91 nt withheld, positions 137-227]
A
[49 nt withheld, positions 229-277]
CCTTTGACGTTGGAGTCCACGTTCTTT
[37 nt withheld, positions 305-341]
ACCCTATCTCGGTCTATTCTTTTGATTTATAAGGGATTTTGCCGATTTCGGCCTATTGGTTAAAAAATGA
GCTGATTTAACAAAAATTTAACGCGAATTTTAACAAAATATTAACGTTTACAATTTCAGGTGGCACTTTT
CGGGGAAATGTGCGCGGAACCCCTATTTGTTTATTTTTCTAAATACATTCAAATATGTATCCGCTCATGA
GACAATAACCCTGATAAATGCTTCAATAATATTGAAAAAGGAAGAGTATGAGTATTCAACATTTCCGTGT
CGCCCTTATTCCCTTTTTTGCGGCATTTTGCCTTCCTGTTTTTGCTCACCCAGAAACGCTGGTGAAAGTA
AAAGATGCTGAAGATCAGTTGGGTGCACGAGTGGGTTACATCGAACTGGATCTCAACAGCGGTAAGATCC
TTGAGAGTTTTCGCCCCGAAGAACGTTTTCCAATGATGAGCACTTTTAAAGTTCTGCTATGTGGCGCGGT
ATTATCCCGTATTGACGCCGGGCAAGAGCAACTCGGTCGCCGCATACACTATTCTCAGAATGACTTGGTT
GAGTACTCACCAGTCACAGAAAAGCATCTTACGGATGGCATGACAGTAAGAGAATTATGCAGTGCTGCCA
TAACCATGAGTGATAACACTGCGGCCAACTTACTTCTGACAACGATCGGAGGACCGAAGGAGCTAACCGC
TTTTTTGCACAACATGGGGGATCATGTAACTCGCCTTGATCGTTGGGAACCGGAGCTGAATGAAGCCATA
CCAAACGACGAGCGTGACACCACGATGCCTGCAGCAATGGCAACAACGTTGCGCAAACTATTAACTGGCG
AACTACTTACTCTAGCTTCCCGGCAACAATTAATAGACTGGATGGAGGCGGATAAAGTTGCAGGACCACT
TCTGCGCTCGGCCCTTCCGGCTGGCTGGTTTATTGCTGATAAATCTGGAGCCGGTGAGCGTGGGTCTCGC
GGTATCATTGCAGCACTGGGGCCAGATGGTAAGCCCTCCCGTATCGTAGTTATCTACACGACGGGGAGTC
AGGCAACTATGGATGAACGAAATAGACAGATCGCTGAGATAGGTGCCTCACTGATTAAGCATTGGTAACT
GTCAGACCAAGTTTACTCATATATACTTTAGATTGATTTAAAACTTCATTTTTAATTTAAAAGGATCTAG
GTGAAGATCCTTTTTGATAATCTCATGACCAAAATCCCTTAACGTGAGTTTTCGTTCCACTGAGCGTCAG
ACCCCGTAGAAAAGATCAAAGGATCTTCTTGAGATCCTTTTTTTCTGCGCGTAATCTGCTGCTTGCAAAC
AAAAAAACCACCGCTACCAGCGGTGGTTTGTTTGCCGGATCAAGAGCTACCAACTCTTTTTCCGAAGGTA
ACTGGCTTCAGCAGAGCGCAGATACCAAATACTGTCCTTCTAGTGTAGCCGTAGTTAGGCCACCACTTCA
AGAACTCTGTAGCACCGCCTACATACCTCGCTCTGCTAATCCTGTTACCAGTGGCTGCTGCCAGTGGCGA
TAAGTCGTGTCTTACCGGGTTGGACTCAAGACGATAGTTACCGGATAAGGCGCAGCGGTCGGGCTGAACG
GGGGGTTCGTGCACACAGCCCAGCTTGGAGCGAACGACCTACACCGAACTGAGATACCTACAGCGTGAGC
TATGAGAAAGCGCCACGCTTCCCGAAGGGAGAAAGGCGGACAGGTATCCGGTAAGCGGCAGGGTCGGAAC
AGGAGAGCGCACGAGGGAGCTTCCAGGGGGAAACGCCTGGTATCTTTATAGTCCTGTCGGGTTTCGCCAC
CTCTGACTTGAGCGTCGATTTTTGTGATGCTCGTCAGGGGGGCGGAGCCTATGGAAAAACGCCAGCAACG
CGGCCTTTTTACGGTTCCTGGCCTTTTGCTGGCCTTTTGCTCACATGTTCTTTCCTGCGTTATCCCCTGA
TTCTGTGGATAACCGTATTACCGCCTTTGAGTGAGCTGATACCGCTCGCCGCAGCCGAACGACCGAGCGC
AGCGAGTCAGTGAGCGAGGAAGCGGAAGAGCGCCTGATGCGGTATTTTCTCCTTACGCATCTGTGCGGTA
TTTCACACCGCATATATGGTGCACTCTCAGTACAATCTGCTCTGATGCCGCATAGTTAAGCCAGTATACA
CTCCGCTATCGCTACGTGACTGGGTCATGGCTGCGCCCCGACACCCGCCAACACCCGCTGACGCGCCCTG
ACGGGCTTGTCTGCTCCCGGCATCCGCTTACAGACAAGCTGTGACCGTCTCCGGGAGCTGCATGTGTCAG
AGGTTTTCACCGTCATCACCGAAACGCGCGAGGCAGCTGCGGTAAAGCTCATCAGCGTGGTCGTGAAGCG
ATTCACAGATGTCTGCCTGTTCATCCGCGTCCAGCTCGTTGAGTTTCTCCAGAAGCGTTAATGTCTGGCT
TCTGATAAAGCGGGCCATGTTAAGGGCGGTTTTTTCCTGTTTGGTCACTGATGCCTCCGTGTAAGGGGGA
TTTCTGTTCATGGGGGTAATGATACCGATGAAACGAGAGAGGATGCTCACGATACGGGTTACTGATGATG
AACATGCCCGGTTACTGGAACGTTGTGAGGGTAAACAACTGGCGGTATGGATGCGGCGGGACCAGAGAAA
AATCACTCAGGGTCAATGCCAGCGCTTCGTTAATACAGATGTAGGTGTTCCACAGGGTAGCCAGCAGCAT
CCTGCGATGCAGATCCGGAACATAATGGTGCAGGGCGCTGACTTCCGCGTTTCCAGACTTTACGAAACAC
GGAAACCGAAGACCATTCATGTTGTTGCTCAGGTCGCAGACGTTTTGCAGCAGCAGTCGCTTCACGTTCG
CTCGCGTATCGGTGATTCATTCTGCTAACCAGTAAGGCAACCCCGCCAGCCTAGCCGGGTCCTCAACGAC
AGGAGCACGATCATGCGCACCCGTGGCCAGGACCCAACGCTGCCCGAGATCTCGATCCCGCGAAATTAAT
ACGACTCACTATAGGGAGACCACAACGGTTTCCCTCTAGAAATAATTTTGTTTAACTTTAAGAAGGAGAT
ATACATATGACAAAAGTTAAAACGGCTGCACAGGCTGTAAGTCTTATAAAAAATGGCGCCACCATTGCGG
TAAATTCATCCTCTGGCCTGCTGTGCCCAGATGCCGTGCTGGAAGCTTTGGGCCAGCGCTTTGCAGCAGA
AGGTGCCCCCGGCCAGCTTACAACAATTCACCCCATCTGCGCGGGAGATATGTTTGGCACCAAAGGGGTG
GACCATATTGCCTATCCGGGCATGATCCACCGCATTATTGGGGGGTCTTACCCCTCTGGCCCCACCAATG
CGGCGCCGCCACTTATTTGGCAGCGTATTCTGGGCGAGGATCTGGCAGCATATAATGTGCCATCTGGCAT
TATTTTTGACATGCTGCGTGAGGGCGCTGCGTGCAGGCCCGGTGTGCTGACAAAAGTGGGGATTGATACC
TTTGCAGACCCACGGCTGGAAGGATGCGCCATGAACGAAACGGCGCGCCAGCAGCCTATTGTGAAAACAA
TGCAGTTTGAAGGCGAGGAATGGTTGTATTTCTCGGCCCTGAAGCCCGATGTTGCTATTATTCGTGCGAG
TACCGCAGATGAAAAGGGTAACCTGACCTTTGAGCAGGAAGGCGCAACCCTGGGCGCTATGGAAATGGCG
CTGGCTGCGCATAACAATGGTGGGTTGGTTATTGCCCAGGTGCGCCGTGTTGCAGCCCAGGGCACGCTAA
AACCCCATAATGTTAAAGTGCCAGGCATTTTGGTGGATGTGGTGGTGGAAGCGCCAGAGCAGCTTCAAAC
CACAGCCACATTTTATGATCCCGCCATTTCGGGCGAGATTTTCCGCCCGTTATCCAGTTTTGAGCTTCCG
GCATTTGGGCCTGCCAAAGTTATGGCACGGCGTGTGGCGCAAGATTTGCAAAAGGACTGGGCCGTTAACA
TAGGTTTTGGCATTTCTGCCAATGTGCCACGTATTCTTTTGGAAGAAGGGCAGCATGGTGCCGTTACGTG
GGTGATTGAGCAGGGGGCCGTTGGTGGTGTGCCGTTGCTGGATTTCAAATTTGGGTGTGCCAGTAATGCC
GAGGCTTTTGTGGCTTCCCCCCATCAGTTTTCCTATTTTCAGGCCGGTGGTTTTGATTGTTCCTTGCTGT
CTTTCCTCGAAATTGGGCAGGATGGCTCCGTGAATGTGAGCCGATTGGCCGCCACGCCGCATCGCACAGC
GGGGGTAGGTGGGTTTGTGGATATTACAAGCCGTGCAAAACGGATTATTTTTTCAGGTAATTTTAATGCC
GGTGCAAAAATGCACATCGAAAACGGCCAGCTTGTTATAGACAAGGAAGGCAAGATTGCAAAAATTGTGC
CCCAGGTTTCTCAGGTCAGTTTTTCTGGCCGTAAAGCTGCGCAAACAGGGCAGGATATTACGTATGTAAC
AGAACGCTGCGTGATGAAACTTCTTGATGGCAAACTGACAGTTACAGAAATAGCCCCAGGAATTGACTTG
CAGCGCGATATTATTGCCCAAGCCTCTGGCACGCTACATGTTGCCCCCAAACTCAAGACAATGGATGCTG
CTCTGTTCCATGATGGCCCGATGAGTTTGAAACTTTAACACATTACCGCCGAATTCGAGCTCCGTCGACA
AGCTTGCGGCCGCACTCGAGCACCACCACCACCACCACTGAGATCCGGCTGCTAACAAAGCCCGAAAGGA
AGCTGAGTTGGCTGCTGCCACCGCTGAGCAATAACTAGCATAACCCCTTGGGGCCTCTAAACGGGTCTTG
AGGGGTTTTTTGCTGAAAGGAGGAACTATATCCGGAT
Features (pLannotate 1.2.2; 12 found; start..end, strand, type, name):
     12..467     +  rep_origin     f1 ori (sequence partly withheld): f1 bacteriophage origin of replication; arrow indicates direction of (+) strand synthesis
    494..598     +  promoter       AmpR promoter: bla
    599..1459    +  CDS            AmpR: β-lactamase; bla; confers resistance to ampicillin, carbenicillin, and related antibiotics
   1630..2218    +  rep_origin     ori: high-copy-number ColE1/pMB1/pBR322/pUC origin of replication
   2404..2546    -  misc_feature   bom: basis of mobility region from pBR322
   2648..2839    -  CDS            rop: Rop protein, which maintains plasmids at low copy number; rop
   2856..3236    +  CDS            YPB1_ECOLX: Protein predicted: Swiss-Prot protein existence level 4. From Escherichia coli.
   3348..3366    +  promoter       T7 promoter: promoter for bacteriophage T7 RNA polymerase
   3398..3420    +  RBS            RBS: efficient ribosome binding site from bacteriophage T7 gene 10 (Olins and Rangwala, 1989)
   5052..5069    +  CDS            9xHis (fragment): 9xHis affinity tag
   5079..5128    +  CDS            SET1 (fragment): solubility-enhancement tag derived from T7 phage gene 10B
   5136..5183    +  terminator     T7 terminator: transcription terminator for bacteriophage T7 RNA polymerase
