[The description below was written by a language model from this plasmid's Addgene catalogue record and pLannotate feature annotations shown in this document.]
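Description:
pJK358 is a bacterial expression plasmid built on the pET23a backbone for producing a putative acyl-CoA:carboxylate CoA-transferase, UctD (locus AZ09_13035), from the acidophilic acetic acid bacterium Acetobacter aceti strain 1023. The total construct is 5,208 bp. It is maintained in E. coli through a ColE1/pMB1-type origin and selected with ampicillin via the bla β-lactamase gene under its own promoter. The catalogue lists it as high copy, although the annotation also detects the pBR322-derived bom region and a rop sequence, elements normally associated with copy-number restraint. An f1 phage origin is present as well, which in principle allows single-stranded DNA production with helper phage.

The uctD coding region was inserted between the NdeI and EcoRI sites, both of which are retained. It lies downstream of the bacteriophage T7 promoter and the efficient T7 gene 10 ribosome binding site, with the T7 terminator at the far end. Cloning at NdeI places the gene's start codon at the optimal distance from the RBS and omits the vector's N-terminal leader tag. Transcription depends on T7 RNA polymerase, so expression requires a host supplying that enzyme, whereas a cloning strain such as DH5alpha serves only for propagation. The insert itself is not annotated in the feature table, but it corresponds to the unannotated gap between the RBS and the vector's downstream polyhistidine-coding sequence. The record does not state whether that His tag is fused in frame to UctD or is excluded by the gene's native stop codon. The small "SET1" fragment call near the terminator is probably just residual vector sequence. The plasmid comes from work on CoA-transferases and acetic acid resistance in A. aceti, and is suited to recombinant production of UctD for biochemical characterization.
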