Addgene plasmid #71569: pJK358
Purpose: Produces Acetobacter aceti 1023 putative acyl-CoA:carboxylate CoA-transferase (UctD)
Depositing lab: T. J. Kappock. Depositing organization: Purdue University. Publication: A specialized citric acid cycle requiring succinyl-coenzyme A (CoA):acetate CoA-transferase (AarC) confers acetic acid resistance on the acidophile Acetobacter aceti. Mullins EA, Francois JA, Kappock TJ. J Bacteriol. 2008 Jul;190(14):4933-40. doi: 10.1128/JB.00405-08. Epub 2008 May 23. PubMed 18502856.
Backbone
  Vector backbone: pET23a
  Backbone size w/o insert (bp): 3666
  Total vector size (bp): 5208
  Vector type: Bacterial Expression
Growth in bacteria
  Bacterial resistance: Ampicillin, 100 μg/mL
  Growth temperature: 37°C
  Growth strain: DH5alpha
  Copy number: High Copy
Gene/Insert
  Gene/Insert name: putative CoA-transferase (alt names: uctD; AZ09_13035)
  Species: Acetobacter aceti 1023
  GenBank ID: KDE19403.1 ABG35154.1
  Promoter: T7
  Cloning method: Restriction Enzyme; 5′ cloning site NdeI (not destroyed); 3′ cloning site EcoRI (not destroyed)
  Sequencing primers: 5′ T7 promoter; 3′ T7 terminator
Terms and licenses: Academic/Nonprofit Terms; Industry Terms: Not Available to Industry
How to cite: pJK358 was a gift from T. J. Kappock (Addgene plasmid # 71569 ; http://n2t.net/addgene:71569 ; RRID:Addgene_71569)
