>Addgene plasmid #71569 | pJK358 | addgene partial sequence | sequence record 134071 | T7 5'-TAATACGACTCACTATAGGG-3'
AATAATTTTGTTTAACTTTAAGAAGGAGATATACATATGACAAAAGTTAAAACGGCTGCACAGGCTGTAA
GTCTTATAAAAAATGGCGCCACCATTGCGGTAAATTCATCCTCTGGCCTGCTGTGCCCAGATGCCGTGCT
GGAAGCTTTGGGCCAGCGCTTTGCAGCAGAAGGTGCCCCCGGCCAGCTTACAACAATTCACCCCATCTGC
GCGGGAGATATGTTTGGCACCAAAGGGGTGGACCATATTGCCTATCCGGGCATGATCCACCGCATTATTG
GGGGGTCTTACCCCTCTGGCCCCACCAATGCGGCGCCGCCACTTATTTGGCAGCGTATTCTGGGCGAGGA
TCTGGCAGCATATAATGTGCCATCTGGCATTATTTTTGACATGCTGCGTGAGGGCGCTGCGTGCAGGCCC
GGTGTGCTGACAAAAGTGGGGATTGATACCTTTGCAGACCCACGGCTGGAAGGATGCGCCATGAACGAAA
CGGCGCGCCAGCAGCCTATTGTGAAAACAATGCAGTTTGAAGGCGAGGAATGGTTGTATTTCTCGGCCCT
GAAGCCCGATGTTGCTATTATTCGTGCGAGTACCGCAGATGAAAAGGGTAACCTGACCTTTGAGCAGGAA
GGCGCAACCCTGGGCGCTATGGAAATGGCGCTGGCTGCGCATAACAATGGTGGGTTGGTTATTGCCCAGG
TGCGCCGTGTTGCAGCCCAGGGCACGCTAAAACCCCATAATGTTAAAGTGCCAGGCATTTTGGTGGATGT
GGTGGTGGAAGCGCCAGAGCAGCTTCAAACCACAGCCACATTTTATGATCCCGCCATTTCGGGCGAGATT
TTCCGCCCGTTATCCAGTTTTGAGCTTCCGGCATTTGGGCC
