>Addgene plasmid #71569 | pJK358 | addgene partial sequence | sequence record 134072 | T7term 5'-GCTAGTTATTGCTCAGCGG-3'
TTCCTTTCGGGCTTTGTTAGCAGCCGGATCTCAGTGGTGGTGGTGGTGGTGCTCGAGTGCGGCCGCAAGC
TTGTCGACGGAGCTCGAATTCGGCGGTAATGTGTTAAAGTTTCAAACTCATCGGGCCATCATGGAACAGA
GCAGCATCCATTGTCTTGAGTTTGGGGGCAACATGTAGCGTGCCAGAGGCTTGGGCAATAATATCGCGCT
GCAAGT
